>Addgene plasmid #176266 | iRFP-TRIM46 | addgene full sequence | sequence record 345061 | Addgene NGS Result
CAATTCCACACAACATACGAGCCGGAAGCATAAAGTGTAAAGCCTGGGGTGCCTAATGAGTGAGCTAACT
ACATTAATTGCGTTGCGCTCACTGCCCGCTTTCCAGTCGGGAAACCTGTCGTGCCAGCTGCATTAATGAA
TCGGCCAACGCGCGGGGAGAGGCGGTTTGCGTATTGGGCGCTCTTCCGCTTCCTCGCTCACTGACTCGCT
GCGCTCGGTCGTTCGGCTGCGGCGAGCGGTATCAGCTCACTCAAAGGCGGTAATACGGTTATCCACAGAA
TCAGGGGATAACGCAGGAAAGAACATGTGAGCAAAAGGCCAGCAAAAGGCCAGGAACCGTAAAAAGGCCG
CGTTGCTGGCGTTTTTCCATAGGCTCCGCCCCCCTGACGAGCATCACAAAAATCGACGCTCAAGTCAGAG
GTGGCGAAACCCGACAGGACTATAAAGATACCAGGCGTTTCCCCCTGGAAGCTCCCTCGTGCGCTCTCCT
GTTCCGACCCTGCCGCTTACCGGATACCTGTCCGCCTTTCTCCCTTCGGGAAGCGTGGCGCTTTCTCATA
GCTCACGCTGTAGGTATCTCAGTTCGGTGTAGGTCGTTCGCTCCAAGCTGGGCTGTGTGCACGAACCCCC
CGTTCAGCCCGACCGCTGCGCCTTATCCGGTAACTATCGTCTTGAGTCCAACCCGGTAAGACACGACTTA
TCGCCACTGGCAGCAGCCACTGGTAACAGGATTAGCAGAGCGAGGTATGTAGGCGGTGCTACAGAGTTCT
TGAAGTGGTGGCCTAACTACGGCTACACTAGAAGAACAGTATTTGGTATCTGCGCTCTGCTGAAGCCAGT
TACCTTCGGAAAAAGAGTTGGTAGCTCTTGATCCGGCAAACAAACCACCGCTGGTAGCGGTGGTTTTTTT
GTTTGCAAGCAGCAGATTACGCGCAGAAAAAAAGGATCTCAAGAAGATCCTTTGATCTTTTCTACGGGGT
CTGACGCTCAGTGGAACGAAAACTCACGTTAAGGGATTTTGGTCATGAGATTATCAAAAAGGATCTTCAC
CTAGATCCTTTTAAATTAAAAATGAAGTTTTAAATCAATCTAAAGTATATATGAGTAAACTTGGTCTGAC
AGTTACCAATGCTTAATCAGTGAGGCACCTATCTCAGCGATCTGTCTATTTCGTTCATCCATAGTTGCCT
GACTCCCCGTCGTGTAGATAACTACGATACGGGAGGGCTTACCATCTGGCCCCAGTGCTGCAATGATACC
GCGAGACCCACGCTCACCGGCTCCAGATTTATCAGCAATAAACCAGCCAGCCGGAAGGGCCGAGCGCAGA
AGTGGTCCTGCAACTTTATCCGCCTCCATCCAGTCTATTAATTGTTGCCGGGAAGCTAGAGTAAGTAGTT
CGCCAGTTAATAGTTTGCGCAACGTTGTTGCCATTGCTACAGGCATCGTGGTGTCACGCTCGTCGTTTGG
TATGGCTTCATTCAGCTCCGGTTCCCAACGATCAAGGCGAGTTACATGATCCCCCATGTTGTGCAAAAAA
GCGGTTAGCTCCTTCGGTCCTCCGATCGTTGTCAGAAGTAAGTTGGCCGCAGTGTTATCACTCATGGTTA
TGGCAGCACTGCATAATTCTCTTACTGTCATGCCATCCGTAAGATGCTTTTCTGTGACTGGTGAGTACTC
AACCAAGTCATTCTGAGAATAGTGTATGCGGCGACCGAGTTGCTCTTGCCCGGCGTCAATACGGGATAAT
ACCGCGCCACATAGCAGAACTTTAAAAGTGCTCATCATTGGAAAACGTTCTTCGGGGCGAAAACTCTCAA
GGATCTTACCGCTGTTGAGATCCAGTTCGATGTAACCCACTCGTGCACCCAACTGATCTTCAGCATCTTT
TACTTTCACCAGCGTTTCTGGGTGAGCAAAAACAGGAAGGCAAAATGCCGCAAAAAAGGGAATAAGGGCG
ACACGGAAATGTTGAATACTCATACTCTTCCTTTTTCAATAAGCGGCCTCGAGTTATTATTGAAGCATTT
ATCAGGGTTATTGTCTCATGAGCGGATACATATTTGAATGTATTTAGAAAAATAAACAAATAGGGGTTCC
GCGCACATTTCCCCGAAAAGTGCCACCTGACGTCTAAGAAACCATTATTATCATGACATTAACCTATAAA
AATAGGCGTATCACGAGGCCCTTTCGTCTCGCGCGTTTCGGTGATGACGGTGAAAACCTCTGACACATGC
AGCTCCCGGAGACGGTCACAGCTTGTCTGTAAGCGGATGCCGGGAGCAGACAAGCCCGTCAGGGCGCGTC
AGCGGGTGTTGGCGGGTGTCGGGGCTGGCTTAACTATGCGGCATCAGAGCAGATTGTACTGAGAGTGCAC
CATATGAAGACGTCGCCTCCTCACTACTTCTGGAATAGCTCAGAGGCCGAGGCGGCCTCGGCCTCTGCAT
AAATAAAAAAAATTAGTCAGGGCGCCATTCGCCATTCAGGCTGCGCAACTGTTGGGAAGGGCGATCGGTG
CGGGCCTCTTCGCTATTACGCCAGCTGGCGAAAGGGGGATGTGCTGCAAGGCGATTAAGTTGGGTAACGC
CAGGGTTTTCCCAGTCACGACGTTGTAAAACGACGGCCAGTGCCCGTGTCAAGGACGGTGACTGCAGTGA
ATAATAAAATGTGTGTTTGTCCGAAATACGCGTTTTGAGATTTCTGTCGCCGACTAAATTCATGTCGCGC
GATAGTGGTGTTTATCGCCGATAGAGATGGCGATATTGGAAAAATCGATATTTGAAAATATGGCATATTG
AAAATGTCGCCGATGTGAGTTTCTGTGTAACTGATATCGCCATTTTTCCAAAAGTGATTTTTGGGCATAC
GCGATATCTGGCGATAGCGCTTATATCGTTTACGGGGGATGGCGATAGACGACTTTGGTGACTTGGGCGA
TTCTGTGTGTCGCAAATATCGCAGTTTCGATATAGGTGACAGACGATATGAGGCTATATCGCCGATAGAG
GCGACATCAAGCTGGCACATGGCCAATGCATATCGATCTATACATTGAATCAATATTGGCCATTAGCCAT
ATTATTCATTGGTTATATAGCATAAATCAATATTGGCTATTGGCCATTGCATACGTTGTATCCATATCAT
AATATGTACATTTATATTGGCTCATGTCCAACATTACCGCCATGTTGACATTGATTATTGACTAGTTATT
AATAGTAATCAATTACGGGGTCATTAGTTCATAGCCCATATATGGAGTTCCGCGTTACATAACTTACGGT
AAATGGCCCGCCTGGCTGACCGCCCAACGACCCCCGCCCATTGACGTCAATAATGACGTATGTTCCCATA
GTAACGCCAATAGGGACTTTCCATTGACGTCAATGGGTGGAGTATTTACGGTAAACTGCCCACTTGGCAG
TACATCAAGTGTATCATATGCCAAGTACGCCCCCTATTGACGTCAATGACGGTAAATGGCCCGCCTGGCA
TTATGCCCAGTACATGACCTTATGGGACTTTCCTACTTGGCAGTACATCTACGTATTAGTCATCGCTATT
ACCATGGTGATGCGGTTTTGGCAGTACATCAATGGGCGTGGATAGCGGTTTGACTCACGGGGATTTCCAA
GTCTCCACCCCATTGACGTCAATGGGAGTTTGTTTTGGCACCAAAATCAACGGGACTTTCCAAAATGTCG
TAACAACTCCGCCCCATTGACGCAAATGGGCGGTAGGCGTGTACGGTGGGAGGTCTATATAAGCAGAGCT
CGTTTAGTGAACCGTCAGATCGCCTGGAGACGCCATCCACGCTGTTTTGACCTCCATAGAAGACACCGGG
ACCGATCCAGCCTCCGCGGCCGGGAACGGTGCATTGGAACGCGGATTCCCCGTGCCAAGAGTGACGTAAG
TACCGCCTATAGAGTCTATAGGCCCACCCCCTTGGCTTCTTATGCATGCTATACTGTTTTTGGCTTGGGG
TCTATACACCCCCGCTTCCTCATGTTATAGGTGATGGTATAGCTTAGCCTATAGGTGTGGGTTATTGACC
ATTATTGACCACTCCCCTATTGGTGACGATACTTTCCATTACTAATCCATAACATGGCTCTTTGCCACAA
CTCTCTTTATTGGCTATATGCCAATACACTGTCCTTCAGAGACTGACACGGACTCTGTATTTTTACAGGA
TGGGGTCTCATTTATTATTTACAAATTCACATATACAACACCACCGTCCCCAGTGCCCGCAGTTTTTATT
AAACATAACGTGGGATCTCCACGCGAATCTCGGGTACGTGTTCCGGACATGGGCTCTTCTCCGGTAGCGG
CGGAGCTTCTACATCCGAGCCCTGCTCCCATGCCTCCAGCGACTCATGGTCGCTCGGCAGCTCCTTGCTC
CTAACAGTGGAGGCCAGACTTAGGCACAGCACGATGCCCACCACCACCAGTGTGCCGCACAAGGCCGTGG
CGGTAGGGTATGTGTCTGAAAATGAGCTCGGGGAGCGGGCTTGCACCGCTGACGCATTTGGAAGACTTAA
GGCAGCGGCAGAAGAAGATGCAGGCAGCTGAGTTGTTGTGTTCTGATAAGAGTCAGAGGTAACTCCCGTT
GCGGTGCTGTTAACGGTGGAGGGCAGTGTAGTCTGAGCAGTACTCGTTGCTGCCGCGCGCGGCCACCATG
GCGCGTAAGGTCGATCTCACCTCCTGCGATCGCGAGCCGATCCACATCCCCGGCAGCATTCAGCCGTGCG
GCTGCCTGCTAGCCTGCGACGCGCAGGCGGTGCGGATCACGCGCATTACGGAAAATGCCGGCGCGTTCTT
TGGACGCGAAACTCCGCGGGTCGGTGAGCTACTCGCCGATTACTTCGGCGAGACCGAAGCCCATGCGCTG
CGCAACGCACTGGCGCAGTCCTCCGATCCAAAGCGACCGGCGCTGATCTTCGGTTGGCGCGACGGCCTGA
CCGGCCGCACCTTCGACATCTCGCTGCATCGCCATGACGGTACATCGATCATCGAGTTCGAGCCTGCGGC
GGCCGAACAGGCCGACAATCCGCTGCGGCTGACGCGGCAGATCATCGCGCGCACCAAAGAACTGAAGTCG
CTCGAAGAGATGGCCGCACGGGTGCCGCGCTATCTGCAGGCGATGCTCGGCTATCACCGCGTGATGTTGT
ACCGCTTCGCGGACGACGGCTCCGGCAAAGTGATCGGCGAGGCGAAGCGCAGCGACCTCGAGAGCTTTCT
CGGTCAGCACTTTCCGGCGTCGCTGGTCCCGCAGCAGGCGCGGCTACTGTACTTGAAGAACGCGATCCGC
GTGGTCTCGGATTCGCGCGGCATCAGCAGCCGGATCGTGCCCGAGCACGACGCCTCCGGCGCCGCGCTTG
ATCTGTCGTTCGCGCACCTGCGCAGCATCTCGCCTATCCATCTCGAATTTCTGCGGAACATGGGCGTCAG
CGCCTCGATGTCGCTGTCGATCATCATTGACGGCACGCTATGGGGATTGATCATCTGTCATCATTACGAG
CCGCGTGCCGTGCCGATGGCGCAGCGCGTCGCGGCCGAAATGTTCGCCGACTTCTTATCGCTGCACTTCA
CCGCCGCCCACCACCAACGCGAATTCATGGCTGAGGGTGAGGATATGCAGACCTTCACTTCCATCATGGA
TGCACTAGTCCGCATCAGTACAAGCATGAAGAACATGGAGAAGGAACTGCTGTGCCCAGTGTGCCAAGAG
ATGTACAAGCAGCCACTAGTGCTGCCTTGTACCCACAACGTGTGCCAGGCCTGTGCCCGGGAGGTTTTGG
GCCAGCAGGGGTACATAGGCCATGGTGGGGATCCGAGTTCGGAGCCCACTTCTCCTGCTTCCACCCCTTC
TACCCGCAGCCCCCGCCTCTCTCGGAGAACTCTCCCCAAGCCAGATCGCTTGGACCGGCTCCTTAAGTCA
GGCTTTGGGACATACCCTGGGCGGAAGCGTGGTGCCTTGCACCCCCAGACGATCCTATTCCCGTGCCCAG
CCTGCCAAGGCGATGTGGAGCTGGGGGAGAGGGGCCTTTCCGGGCTTTTCCGAAACCTGACCCTAGAGCG
AGTGGTGGAGAGGTACCGCCAGAGTGTGAGTGTGGGAGGAGCCATCCTGTGCCAGTTGTGCAAGCCCCCA
CCACTAGAGGCCACCAAGGGCTGCACAGAGTGTCGAGCTACCTTCTGTAACGAATGCTTCAAGCTCTTCC
ACCCCTGGGGCACTCAGAAGGCGCAGCATGAGCCCACGCTACCCACTCTCTCATTCCGCCCCAAGGGTCT
GATGTGTCCAGACCACAAGGAAGAGGTGACCCACTACTGTAAGACATGTCAACGACTGGTGTGCCAACTC
TGCAGAGTACGGCGTACCCACAGTGGGCACAAGATCACACCAGTGCTCAGTGCCTACCAGGCCCTCAAGG
ATAAGCTAACAAAGAGCCTGGCATACATCTTGGGAAATCAGGACACTGTGCAGACCCAGATTTGTGAGCT
GGAAGAGACCATCAGGCACACTGAGGTGAGTGGTCAGCAAGCAAAAGAGGAGGTGTCCCAGCTGGTTCGG
GGACTAGGGGCTGTGCTGGAAGAGAAGCGGGCCTCACTGCTTCAGGCCATTGAAGAATGCCAGCAAGAGC
GCTTATCCCGGCTCAGCGCCCAGATCCATGAACACCAGAGCCTGCTGGATGGCTCGGGTCTGGTGGGTTA
TGCGCAGGAAGTCCTTAAGGAAACAGACCAGCCTTGTTTTGTACAAGCAGCCAAACAGCTGCATAACAGG
ATTGCCCGAGCCACTGAGGCCCTCCAGACATTCCGGCCAGCTGCCAGCTCCTCCTTCCGCCACTGCCAGC
TGGATGTGGGGCGTGAGATGAAGCTGTTGACCGAGCTTAGCTTCCTGAGAGTGCCCGAGGCGCCCGTCAT
AGACACCCAACGCACCTTTGCCTATGATCAAATCTTCCTGTGCTGGCGGCTGCCCCCTCACTCACCACCT
GCCTGGCATTACACCGTTGAGTTCCGGCGCACAGATGTCCCCGCCCAGCCAGGCCCTACACGCTGGCAGC
GCCGGGAAGAGGTGAGGGGCACCAGCGCCCTTCTTGAGAACCCCGACACGGGCTCTGTGTACGTGCTGCG
TGTCCGTGGCTGCAACAAGGCTGGCTACGGAGAGTACAGTGAAGATGTGCACCTGCACACACCCCCAGCC
CCTGTCCTGCACTTCTTCCTTGATGGCCGCTGGGGTGCGAGCCGAGAGCGGCTAGCCATCAGCAAGGACC
AGCGAGCGGTGCGGAGTATCCCAGGGCTTCCCTTGCTGCTGGCTGCTGAGCGGCTGCTCACGGGCTGCCA
CCTGAGTGTGGACGTGGTCTTGGGTGATGTGGCTGTGACCCAGGGCCGCAGCTACTGGGCCTGTGCGGTA
GACCCTGCCTCCTACTTGGTCAAGGTGGGCGTCGGGCTGGAGAGCAAACTTCAGGAAAGCTTCCAGGGTG
CCCCGGATGTGATCAGCCCCAGATACGACCCGGACAGTGGGCACGACAGCGGTGCCGAGGACGCTGCCGT
GGAGGCGTTACCACCCTTTGCTTTCCTGACCATCGGCATGGGCAAGATCCTGCTGGGTTCCGGAGCGAGT
TCCAATGCGGGGCTGACAGGGAGGGATGGCCCCACCACCAGCTGCACAGTGCCCCTGCCACCCCGCCTAG
GTATCTGTTTGGACTACGAGCGGGGGCGGGTCTCCTTCCTGGATGCCGTGTCCTTCCGTGGGCTGCTCGA
GTGCCCCCTGGACTGCTCAGGGCCTGTGTGCCCTGCCTTCTGCTTCATTGGGGGTGGCGCTGTTCAGCTG
CAGGAGCCCGTGGGCACCAAGCCTGAGAGGAAAGTCACCATTGGGGGCTTTGCCAAACTGGACTGAGTCG
ACTGCGGCCGCCTCTAGATAATTCATTGATCATAATCAGCCATACCACATTTGTAGAGGTTTTACTTGCT
TTAAAAAACCTCCCACACCTCCCCCTGAACCTGAAACATAAAATGAATGCAATTGTTGTTGTTAACTTGT
TTATTGCAGCTTATAATGGTTACAAATAAAGCAATAGCATCACAAATTTCACAAATAAAGCATTTTTTTC
ACTGCATTCTAGTTGTGGTTTGTCCAAACTCATCAATGTATCTTATCATGTCTGGATCGATCCGTACCGA
GCTCGCGTAATCATGTCATAGCTGTTTCCTGTGTGAAATTGTTATCCGCTCA
Features (pLannotate 1.2.2; 18 found; start..end, strand, type, name):
     11..41      -  promoter       lac promoter: promoter for the E. coli lac operon
     89..181     -  CDS            lacI (fragment): lac repressor; lacI; The lac repressor binds to the lac operator to inhibit transcription in E. coli. This inhibition can be relieved by adding lactose or isopropyl-β-D-thiogalactopyranoside (IPTG).
    364..952     -  rep_origin     ori: high-copy-number ColE1/pMB1/pBR322/pUC origin of replication
   1123..1983    -  CDS            AmpR: β-lactamase; bla; confers resistance to ampicillin, carbenicillin, and related antibiotics
   2015..2103    -  promoter       AmpR promoter (fragment): bla
   2198..2233    +  CDS            rop (fragment): Rop protein, which maintains plasmids at low copy number; rop
   2335..2386    +  misc_feature   bom (fragment): basis of mobility region from pBR322
   2395..2470    -  rep_origin     SV40 ori (fragment): SV40 origin of replication
   2478..2632    -  CDS            lacZα (fragment): LacZα fragment of β-galactosidase; lacZ fragment
   2653..3030    -  CDS            UL127: UL127_HCMVA - Protein predicted: Swiss-Prot protein existence level 4. From Human cytomegalovirus (strain AD169) (HHV-5) (Human herpesvirus 5).
   3197..3576    +  enhancer       CMV enhancer: human cytomegalovirus immediate early enhancer
   3577..3780    +  promoter       CMV promoter: human cytomegalovirus (CMV) immediate early promoter
   3916..4681    +  intron         CMV intron A (fragment): human cytomegalovirus intron A (Chapman et al., 1991)
   4688..5620    +  CDS            iRFP702: iRFP702 is a basic (constitutively fluorescent) near ir fluorescent protein published in 2013, derived from Rhodopseudomonas palustris CGA009. It has low acid sensitivity. It requires the cofactor biliverdin for fluorescence.
   5627..7903    +  CDS            Trim46: TRI46_MOUSE - Also known as Trific. Experimental evidence at protein level: Swiss-Prot protein existence level 1. Microtubule-associated protein that is involved in the formation of parallel microtubule bundles linked by cross-bridges in the proximal axon. Required for the uniform orientation and maintenance of the parallel microtubule fascicles, which are important for efficient cargo delivery and trafficking in axons. Thereby also required for proper axon formation, the establishment of neuronal polarity and proper neuronal migration. From Mus musculus (Mouse).
   7937..8021    +  CDS            large T antigen (fragment): large T antigen from SV40 (simian virus 40)
   8044..8178    +  polyA_signal   SV40 poly(A) signal: SV40 polyadenylation signal
   8229..3       -  protein_bind   lac operator (across the origin): The lac repressor binds to the lac operator to inhibit transcription in E. coli. This inhibition can be relieved by adding lactose or isopropyl-β-D-thiogalactopyranoside (IPTG). lac repressor encoded by lacI
