[The description below was written by a language model from this plasmid's Addgene catalogue record and pLannotate feature annotations shown in this document.]
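Description:
iRFP-TRIM46 is an 8.2 kb mammalian expression plasmid built on the pGW1 backbone that produces mouse TRIM46 fused at its N terminus to the near-infrared fluorescent protein iRFP702. It is maintained in E. coli through a high-copy ColE1/pUC-type origin and selected with ampicillin via the β-lactamase gene. The remaining bacterial annotations (short pieces of lacI, lacZα, rop, bom, a lac promoter and operator, and a partial SV40 origin) are backbone remnants rather than functional modules. No mammalian selection marker is annotated, so the plasmid appears suited to transient expression.

The expression cassette is driven by the human cytomegalovirus immediate-early enhancer and promoter, followed by a fragment of CMV intron A, a 5′ intron that generally improves transcript processing and expression levels. An upstream annotation matching the viral UL127 reading frame most likely reflects flanking CMV sequence carried along with the enhancer. The iRFP702 coding sequence lies directly after the intron and is followed by the Trim46 coding sequence after a very short gap, consistent with a single fusion protein. An SV40 polyadenylation signal, with a small adjoining large T antigen fragment, terminates the transcript. iRFP702 is a bacterial phytochrome-derived protein that needs biliverdin as a cofactor, and its far-red emission leaves the green and red channels free for other probes.

TRIM46 is a microtubule-associated protein that organises parallel microtubule bundles in the proximal axon and contributes to neuronal polarity. The tagged protein can therefore serve as a live marker of that axonal region. The associated publication concerns AMPK-dependent arrest of mitochondria through TRAK1 phosphorylation, but the record does not describe how this plasmid was used in that work.
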