Addgene plasmid #176266: iRFP-TRIM46
Purpose: TRIM46 tagged with iRFP702
Depositing lab: Thomas Schwarz. Depositing organization: Boston Children's Hospital. Publication: Energy stress activates AMPK to arrest mitochondria via phosphorylation of TRAK1. Falk JE, Henke T, Gowrisankaran S, Wanderoy S, Basu H, Greally S, Steen J, Schwarz TL. J Cell Biol. 2026 Apr 6;225(4):e202501023. doi: 10.1083/jcb.202501023. Epub 2026 Jan 30. PubMed 41615403.
Backbone
  Vector backbone: pGW1
  Backbone manufacturer: unknown
  Backbone size w/o insert (bp): 5962
  Total vector size (bp): 8242
  Vector type: Mammalian Expression
Growth in bacteria
  Bacterial resistance: Ampicillin, 100 μg/mL
  Growth temperature: 37°C
  Growth strain: NEB Stable
  Copy number: High Copy
Gene/Insert
  Gene/Insert name: TRIM46
  Species: M. musculus (mouse)
  Entrez Gene: Trim46 (a.k.a. TRIFIC)
  Promoter: CMV
  Tag / fusion protein: iRFP702 (N terminal on insert)
  Cloning method: Unknown
  Sequencing primers: 5′ NA; 3′ NA
Resource information
  A portion of this plasmid was derived from a plasmid made by: Vectors used to clone mouse TRIM46 were a gift from Casper Hoogenraad.
Terms and licenses: Academic/Nonprofit Terms; Industry Terms: Not Available to Industry
How to cite: iRFP-TRIM46 was a gift from Thomas Schwarz (Addgene plasmid # 176266 ; http://n2t.net/addgene:176266 ; RRID:Addgene_176266)
